>Addgene plasmid #73008 | pBP-L1U1H09 | depositor full sequence | sequence record 447488 | pBP-L1U1H09 sequence 2139 bps
CGATCAACTCGAGTGCCACCTGACGTCTAAGAAACCATTATTATCATGACATTAACCTATAAAAATAGGC
GTATCACGAGGCAGAATTTCAGATAAAAAAAATCCTTAGCTTTCGCTAAGGATGATTTCTGGAATTCGCG
GCCGCTTCTAGAATCTAGAGACGCATATGGGTCTCATCGACGACGATGTTCGCATCGTCGTTTTTTTTTT
GTTAGAGACCGCATGCCGTCTCATTAGCTGCAGTCCGGCAAAAAAGGGCAAGGTGTCACCACCCTGCCCT
TTTTCTTTAAAACCGAAAAGATTACTTCGCGTTATGCAGGCTTCCTCGCTCACTGACTCGCTGCGCTCGG
TCGTTCGGCTGCGGCGAGCGGTATCAGCTCACTCAAAGGCGGTAATACGGTTATCCACAGAATCAGGGGA
TAACGCAGGAAAGAACATGTGAGCAAAAGGCCAGCAAAAGGCCAGGAACCGTAAAAAGGCCGCGTTGCTG
GCGTTTTTCCACAGGCTCCGCCCCCCTGACGAGCATCACAAAAATCGACGCTCAAGTCAGAGGTGGCGAA
ACCCGACAGGACTATAAAGATACCAGGCGTTTCCCCCTGGAAGCTCCCTCGTGCGCTCTCCTGTTCCGAC
CCTGCCGCTTACCGGATACCTGTCCGCCTTTCTCCCTTCGGGAAGCGTGGCGCTTTCTCATAGCTCACGC
TGTAGGTATCTCAGTTCGGTGTAGGTCGTTCGCTCCAAGCTGGGCTGTGTGCACGAACCCCCCGTTCAGC
CCGACCGCTGCGCCTTATCCGGTAACTATCGTCTTGAGTCCAACCCGGTAAGACACGACTTATCGCCACT
GGCAGCAGCCACTGGTAACAGGATTAGCAGAGCGAGGTATGTAGGCGGTGCTACAGAGTTCTTGAAGTGG
TGGCCTAACTACGGCTACACTAGAAGAACAGTATTTGGTATCTGCGCTCTGCTGAAGCCAGTTACCTTCG
GAAAAAGAGTTGGTAGCTCTTGATCCGGCAAACAAACCACCGCTGGTAGCGGTGGTTTTTTTGTTTGCAA
GCAGCAGATTACGCGCAGAAAAAAAGGATCTCAAGAAGATCCTTTGATCTTTTCTACGGGGTCTGACGCT
CAGTGGAACGAAAACTCACGTTAAGGGATTTTGGTCATGAGATTATCAAAAAGGATCTTCACCTAGATCC
TTTTAAATTAAAAATGAAGTTTTAAATCAATCTAAAGTATATATGAGTAAACTTGGTCTGACAGCTCGAG
GCTTGGATTCTCACCAATAAAAAACGCCCGGCGGCAACCGAGCGTTCTGAACAAATCCAGATGGAGTTCT
GAGGTCATTACTGGATCTATCAACAGGAGTCCAAGCGAGCTCGATATCAAATTACGCCCCGCCCTGCCAC
TCATCGCAGTACTGTTGTAATTCATTAAGCATTCTGCCGACATGGAAGCCATCACAAACGGCATGATGAA
CCTGAATCGCCAGCGGCATCAGCACCTTGTCGCCTTGCGTATAATATTTGCCCATGGTGAAAACGGGGGC
GAAGAAGTTGTCCATATTGGCCACGTTTAAATCAAAACTGGTGAAACTCACCCAGGGATTGGCTGACACG
AAAAACATATTCTCAATAAACCCTTTAGGGAAATAGGCCAGGTTTTCACCGTAACACGCCACATCTTGCG
AATATATGTGTAGAAACTGCCGGAAATCGTCGTGGTATTCACTCCAGAGCGATGAAAACGTTTCAGTTTG
CTCATGGAAAACGGTGTAACAAGGGTGAACACTATCCCATATCACCAGCTCACCGTCTTTCATTGCCATA
CGAAATTCCGGATGAGCATTCATCAGGCGGGCAAGAATGTGAATAAAGGCCGGATAAAACTTGTGCTTAT
TTTTCTTTACGGTCTTTAAAAAGGCCGTAATATCCAGCTGAACGGTCTGGTTATAGGTACATTGAGCAAC
TGACTGAAATGCCTCAAAATGTTCTTTACGATGCCATTGGGATATATCAACGGTGGTATATCCAGTGATT
TTTTTCTCCATTTTAGCTTCCTTAGCTCCTGAAAATCTCGATAACTCAAAAAATACGCCCGGTAGTGATC
TTATTTCATTATGGTGAAAGTTGGAACCTCTTACGTGCC
Features (pLannotate 1.2.2; 7 found; start..end, strand, type, name):
     86..129     -  terminator     bacterial terminator: putative bacterial transcription terminator
    132..151     +  misc_feature   BioBrick prefix: BioBrick prefix for parts that start with "ATG"
    244..301     +  terminator     his operon terminator: This putative transcriptin terminator from the E. coli his operon has a 2-bp deletion introduced during synthesis. Its efficiency has not been determined.
    496..1084    -  rep_origin     ori: high-copy-number ColE1/pMB1/pBR322/pUC origin of replication
   1267..1361    -  terminator     lambda t0 terminator: transcription terminator from phage lambda
   1385..2041    -  CDS            cat: CAT_ECOLX - Experimental evidence at protein level: Swiss-Prot protein existence level 1. This enzyme is an effector of chloramphenicol resistance in bacteria. From Escherichia coli. This protein is used as a marker in many commonly used cloning vectors, such as pACYC184.
   2042..2139    -  promoter       cat promoter: promoter of the E. coli cat gene encoding chloramphenicol acetyltransferase
