[The description below was written by a language model from this plasmid's Addgene catalogue record and pLannotate feature annotations shown in this document.]
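Description:
pBP-L1U1H09 is a small synthetic-biology part plasmid from the EcoFlex kit, a MoClo (modular, Golden Gate-style) cloning system for building genetic circuits in E. coli. It is built on the iGEM pSB1C3 backbone and stores a single basic part, the synthetic transcription terminator L1U1H09. The plasmid replicates in E. coli from a high-copy ColE1/pUC-type origin and is selected with chloramphenicol through a cat (chloramphenicol acetyltransferase) gene driven by its native cat promoter and followed by a phage lambda t0 terminator. The record notes a silent C435G change in the cat coding sequence that removes an internal BsmBI site. This is consistent with domesticating the backbone so that a Type IIS enzyme used in hierarchical assembly does not cut within the marker.

The annotated sequence is 2,139 nt, the same figure the catalogue lists for the backbone without insert, so the stated backbone size appears to describe the whole plasmid. Automated annotation does not label the L1U1H09 part itself. It identifies a BioBrick prefix followed downstream by the his operon terminator, with a putative bacterial terminator upstream of the prefix, both typical of the insulating terminators that flank the pSB1C3 cloning region. The terminator insert presumably lies in the short unannotated stretch between the prefix and the his operon terminator, though the record does not give its exact coordinates, and the cloning sites used are listed as unknown. There is no promoter, coding sequence or reporter in the payload. The plasmid serves as a source of a defined terminator module to be combined with promoter, ribosome binding site and coding parts when assembling transcription units.
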