Addgene plasmid #73008: pBP-L1U1H09
Purpose: L1U1H09 terminator
Depositing lab: Paul Freemont. Depositing organization: Imperial College London. Publication: EcoFlex: A Multifunctional MoClo Kit for E. coli Synthetic Biology. Moore SJ, Lai HE, Kelwick RJ, Chee SM, Bell DJ, Polizzi KM, Freemont PS. ACS Synth Biol. 2016 May 2. 10.1021/acssynbio.6b00031 PubMed 27096716.
Backbone
  Vector backbone: pSB1C3
  Backbone manufacturer: iGEM
  Backbone size w/o insert (bp): 2139
  Vector type: Synthetic Biology
Growth in bacteria
  Bacterial resistance: Chloramphenicol, 25 μg/mL
  Growth temperature: 37°C
  Growth strain: JM109
  Copy number: High Copy
Gene/Insert
  Gene/Insert name: L1U1H09 terminator
  Species: Synthetic
  Mutation: CAT gene - C435G (nucleotide) - silent mutagenesis to remove BsmBI site
  Cloning method: Restriction Enzyme; 5′ cloning site Unknown (unknown if destroyed); 3′ cloning site Unknown (unknown if destroyed)
  Sequencing primers: 5′ VF2 (5' tgccacctgacgtctaagaa 3'); 3′ VR (5' attaccgcctttgagtgagc 3')
Terms and licenses: Academic/Nonprofit Terms; Industry Terms: Not Available to Industry
How to cite: pBP-L1U1H09 was a gift from Paul Freemont (Addgene plasmid # 73008 ; http://n2t.net/addgene:73008 ; RRID:Addgene_73008)
