>Addgene plasmid #73008 | pBP-L1U1H09 | depositor partial sequence | sequence record 133859 | Cloned between NdeI and SphI in pBP backbone
CATATGGGTCTCATCGACGACGATGTTCGCATCGTCGTTTTTTTTTTGTTAGAGACCGCATGC
