>Addgene plasmid #73008 | pBP-L1U1H09 | addgene partial sequence | sequence record 147322 | RNAde-BB-1F 5'-tgccacctgacgtctaagaa-3'
AATAGGCGTATCACGAGGCAGAATTTCAGATAAAAAAAATCCTTAGCTTTCGCTAAGGATGATTTCTGGA
ATTCGCGGCCGCTTCTAGAATCTAGAGACGCATATGGGTCTCATCGACGACGATGTTCGCATCGTCGTTT
TTTTTTTGTTAGAGACCGCATGCCGTCTCATTAGCTGCAGTCCGGCAAAAAAGGGCAAGGTGTCACCACC
CTGCCCTTTTTCTTTAAAACCGAAAAGATTACTTCGCGTTATGCAGGCTTCCTCGCTCACTGACTCGCTG
CGCTCGGTCGTTCGGCTGCGGCGAGCGGTATCAGCTCACTCAAAGGCGGTAATACGGTTATCCACAGAAT
CAGGGGATAACGCAGGAAAGAACATGTGAGCAAAAGGCCAGCAAAAGGCCAGGAACCGTAAAAAGGCCGC
GTTGCTGGCGTTTTTCCACAGGCTCCGCCCCCCTGACGAGCATCACAAAAATCGACGCTCAAGTCAGAGG
TGGCGAAACCCGACAGGACTATAAAGATACCAGGCGTTTCCCCCTGGAAGCTCCCTCGTGCGCTCTCCTG
TTCCGACCCTGCCGCTTACCGGATACCTGTCCGCCTTTCTCCCTTCGGGAAGCGTGGCGCTTTCTCATAG
CTCACGCTGTAGGTATCTCAGTTCGGTGTAGGTCGTTCGCTCCAAGCTGGGCTGTGTGCACGAACCCCCC
GTTCAGCCCGACCGCTGCGCCTTATCCGGTAACTATCGTCTTGAGTCCAACC
