>Addgene plasmid #73008 | pBP-L1U1H09 | addgene partial sequence | sequence record 147324 | RNAde-BB-2R 5'-attaccgcctttgagtgagc -3'
CGCAGCGAGTCAGTGAGCGAGGAAGCCTGCATAACGCGAAGTAATCTTTTCGGTTTTAAAGAAAAAGGGC
AGGGTGGTGACACCTTGCCCTTTTTTGCCGGACTGCAGCTAATGAGACGGCATGCGGTCTCTAACAAAAA
AAAAACGACGATGCGAACATCGTCGTCGATGAGACCCATATGCGTCTCTAGATTCTAGAAGCGGCCGCGA
ATTCCAGAAATCATCCTTAGCGAAAGCTAAGGATTTTTTTTATCTGAAATTCTGCCTCGTGATACGCCTA
TTTTTATAGGTTAATGTCATGATAATAATGGTTTCTTAGACGTCAGGTGGCACTCGAGTTGATCGGGCAC
GTAAGAGGTTCCAACTTTCACCATAATGAAATAAGATCACTACCGGGCGTATTTTTTGAGTTATCGAGAT
TTTCAGGAGCTAAGGAAGCTAAAATGGAGAAAAAAATCACTGGATATACCACCGTTGATATATCCCAATG
GCATCGTAAAGAACATTTTGAGGCATTTCAGTCAGTTGCTCAATGTACCTATAACCAGACCGTTCAGCTG
GATATTACGGCCTTTTTAAAGACCGTAAAGAAAAATAAGCACAAGTTTTATCCGGCCTTTATTCACATTC
TTGCCCGCCTGATGAATGCTCATCCGGAATTTCGTATGGCAATGAAAGACGGTGAGCTGGTGATATGGGA
TAGTGTTCACCCTTGTTACACCGTTTTCCATGAGCAAACTGAAACGTTTTCATCGCTCTGGAGTGAATAC
CACGACGATTTCCGGCAGTTTCTACACATATATTCGCAAGATGTGGCGTGTTACGGTGAA
